>Addgene plasmid #84362 | CAGhP14 | addgene partial sequence | sequence record 171377 | Addgene Partial NGS Result (backbone)
TCCCCTAACGTTACTGGCCGAAGCCGCTTGGAATAAGGCCGGTGTGCGTTTGTCTATATGTTATTTTCCA
CCATATTGCCGTCTTTTGGCAATGTGAGGGCCCGGAAACCTGGCCCTGTCTTCTTGACGAGCATTCCTAG
GGGTCTTTCCCCTCTCGCCAAAGGAATGCAAGGTCTGTTGAATGTCGTGAAGGAAGCAGTTCCTCTGGAA
GCTTCTTGAAGACAAACAACGTCTGTAGCGACCCTTTGCAGGCAGCGGAACCCCCCACCTGGCGACAGGT
GCCTCTGCGGCCAAAAGCCACGTGTATAAGATACACCTGCAAAGGCGGCACAACCCCAGTGCCACGTTGT
GAGTTGGATAGTTGTGGAAAGAGTCAAATGGCTCTCCTCAAGCGTATTCAACAAGGGGCTGAAGGATGCC
CAGAAGGTACCCCATTGTATGGGATCTGATCTGGGGCCTCGGTGCACATGCTTTACATGTGTTTAGTCGA
GGTTAAAAAAACGTCTAGGCCCCCCGAACCACGGGGACGTGGTTTTCCTTTGAAAAACACGATGATAATA
TGGCCACAACCATGACCGAGTACAAGCCCACGGTGCGCCTCGCCACCCGCGACGACGTCCCCAGGGCCGT
ACGCACCCTCGCCGCCGCGTTCGCCGACTACCCCGCCACGCGCCACACCGTCGATCCGGACCGCCACATC
GAGCGGGTCACCGAGCTGCAAGAACTCTTCCTCACGCGCGTCGGGCTCGACATCGGCAAGGTGTGGGTCG
CGGACGACGGCGCCGCGGTGGCGGTCTGGACCACGCCGGAGAGCGTCGAAGCGGGGGCGGTGTTCGCCGA
GATCGGCCCGCGCATGGCCGAGTTGAGCGGTTCCCGGCTGGCCGCGCAGCAACAGATGGAAGGCCTCCTG
GCGCCGCACCGGCCCAAGGAGCCCGCGTGGTTCCTGGCCACCGTCGGCGTCTCGCCCGACCACCAGGGCA
AGGGTCTGGGCAGCGCCGTCGTGCTCCCCGGAGTGGAGGCGGCCGAGCGCGCCGGGGTGCCCGCCTTCCT
GGAGACCTCCGCGCCCCGCAACCTCCCCTTCTACGAGCGGCTCGGCTTCACCGTCACCGCCGACGTCGAG
GTGCCCGAAGGACCGCGCACCTGGTGCATGACCCGCAAGCCCGGTGCCTGACGCCCGCCCCACGACCCGC
AGCGCCCGACCGAAAGGAGCGCACGACCCCATGCATCGATGATCTAGAGCTCGCTGATCAGCCTCGACTG
TGCCTTCTAGTTGCCAGCCATCTGTTGTTTGCCCCTCCCCCGTGCCTTCCTTGACCCTGGAAGGTGCCAC
TCCCACTGTCCTTTCCTAATAAAATGAGGAAATTGCATCGCATTGTCTGAGTAGGTGTCATTCTATTCTG
GGGGGTGGGGTGGGGCAGGACAGCAAGGGGGAGGATTGGGAAGACAATAGCAGGCATGCTGGGGATGCGG
TGGGCTCTATGGCTTCTGAGGCGGAAAGAACCTGCAGCCCAAGCTTGGCGTAATCATGGTCATAGCTGTT
TCCTGTGTGAAATTGTTATCCGCTCACAATTCCACACAACATACGAGCCGGAAGCATAAAGTGTAAAGCC
TGGGGTGCCTAATGAGTGAGCTAACTCACATTAATTGCGTTGCGCTCACTGCCCGCTTTCCAGTCGGGAA
ACCTGTCGTGCCAGCGGATCCGCATCTCAATTAGTCAGCAACCATAGTCCCGCCCCTAACTCCGCCCATC
CCGCCCCTAACTCCGCCCAGTTCCGCCCATTCTCCGCCCCATGGCTGACTAATTTTTTTTATTTATGCAG
AGGCCGAGGCCGCCTCGGCCTCTGAGCTATTCCAGAAGTAGTGAGGAGGCTTTTTTGGAGGCCTAGGCTT
TTGCAAAAAGCTAACTTGTTTATTGCAGCTTATAATGGTTACAAATAAAGCAATAGCATCACAAATTTCA
CAAATAAAGCATTTTTTTCACTGCATTCTAGTTGTGGTTTGTCCAAACTCATCAATGTATCTTATCATGT
CTGGATCCGCTGCATTAATGAATCGGCCAACGCGCGGGGAGAGGCGGTTTGCGTATTGGGCGCTCTTCCG
CTTCCTCGCTCACTGACTCGCTGCGCTCGGTCGTTCGGCTGCGGCGAGCGGTATCAGCTCACTCAAAGGC
GGTAATACGGTTATCCACAGAATCAGGGGATAACGCAGGAAAGAACATGTGAGCAAAAGGCCAGCAAAAG
GCCAGGAACCGTAAAAAGGCCGCGTTGCTGGCGTTTTTCCATAGGCTCCGCCCCCCTGACGAGCATCACA
AAAATCGACGCTCAAGTCAGAGGTGGCGAAACCCGACAGGACTATAAAGATACCAGGCGTTTCCCCCTGG
AAGCTCCCTCGTGCGCTCTCCTGTTCCGACCCTGCCGCTTACCGGATACCTGTCCGCCTTTCTCCCTTCG
GGAAGCGTGGCGCTTTCTCATAGCTCACGCTGTAGGTATCTCAGTTCGGTGTAGGTCGTTCGCTCCAAGC
TGGGCTGTGTGCACGAACCCCCCGTTCAGCCCGACCGCTGCGCCTTATCCGGTAACTATCGTCTTGAGTC
CAACCCGGTAAGACACGACTTATCGCCACTGGCAGCAGCCACTGGTAACAGGATTAGCAGAGCGAGGTAT
GTAGGCGGTGCTACAGAGTTCTTGAAGTGGTGGCCTAACTACGGCTACACTAGAAGAACAGTATTTGGTA
TCTGCGCTCTGCTGAAGCCAGTTACCTTCGGAAAAAGAGTTGGTAGCTCTTGATCCGGCAAACAAACCAC
CGCTGGTAGCGGTGGTTTTTTTGTTTGCAAGCAGCAGATTACGCGCAGAAAAAAAGGATCTCAAGAAGAT
CCTTTGATCTTTTCTACGGGGTCTGACGCTCAGTGGAACGAAAACTCACGTTAAGGGATTTTGGTCATGA
GATTATCAAAAAGGATCTTCACCTAGATCCTTTTAAATTAAAAATGAAGTTTTAAATCAATCTAAAGTAT
ATATGAGTAAACTTGGTCTGACAGTTACCAATGCTTAATCAGTGAGGCACCTATCTCAGCGATCTGTCTA
TTTCGTTCATCCATAGTTGCCTGACTCCCCGTCGTGTAGATAACTACGATACGGGAGGGCTTACCATCTG
GCCCCAGTGCTGCAATGATACCGCGAGACCCACGCTCACCGGCTCCAGATTTATCAGCAATAAACCAGCC
AGCCGGAAGGGCCGAGCGCAGAAGTGGTCCTGCAACTTTATCCGCCTCCATCCAGTCTATTAATTGTTGC
CGGGAAGCTAGAGTAAGTAGTTCGCCAGTTAATAGTTTGCGCAACGTTGTTGCCATTGCTACAGGCATCG
TGGTGTCACGCTCGTCGTTTGGTATGGCTTCATTCAGCTCCGGTTCCCAACGATCAAGGCGAGTTACATG
ATCCCCCATGTTGTGCAAAAAAGCGGTTAGCTCCTTCGGTCCTCCGATCGTTGTCAGAAGTAAGTTGGCC
GCAGTGTTATCACTCATGGTTATGGCAGCACTGCATAATTCTCTTACTGTCATGCCATCCGTAAGATGCT
TTTCTGTGACTGGTGAGTACTCAACCAAGTCATTCTGAGAATAGTGTATGCGGCGACCGAGTTGCTCTTG
CCCGGCGTCAATACGGGATAATACCGCGCCACATAGCAGAACTTTAAAAGTGCTCATCATTGGAAAACGT
TCTTCGGGGCGAAAACTCTCAAGGATCTTACCGCTGTTGAGATCCAGTTCGATGTAACCCACTCGTGCAC
CCAACTGATCTTCAGCATCTTTTACTTTCACCAGCGTTTCTGGGTGAGCAAAAACAGGAAGGCAAAATGC
CGCAAAAAAGGGAATAAGGGCGACACGGAAATGTTGAATACTCATACTCTTCCTTTTTCAATGACCGCTT
TGGAAAAACAAAGACTGTATTTCCTGGAAATTAATGTTTATTCAATAAACTGTGTATTCAGCTATATTCA
CATAGTGGTGAGGCTGAAATGAGGCGGGAAGAGGCGGTTGGGGCTTAATTATATCAATTTGGGTGGCCCC
ACAGCGCCTCCAAGGCGCCAGTCCTGTTTTGACAAGTTGCCTCTGGAAGCCTCTCTTCTTTTTCTCCAGA
GTAAGCGGAGGCCAGGGGCCCCCGGCCTCTGCTTAATACTAAAAAAAACAGCTGTTGTCATAGTAATGAT
TGGGTGGAAACATTCCAGGCCTGGGTGGAGAGGCTTTTTGCTTCCTCTTGCAAAACCACACTGACATTCC
AGGCCTGGGTGGAGAGGCTTTTTGCTTCCTCTTGCAAAACCACACTGCCCTCTGGAGGGCAGTTGCCTAG
CAACTAATTAAAAGAGGATGTCGCACGGCCAGCTGCGGTCAGTTAGTCACTTCCTGCTTAACTGACTTGA
CATTTTCTATTTTAAGAGTCGGGAGGAAAATTACTGTGTTGGAGGCCCTCCGCCATCTTCTGAAGCTGAA
TCGAATTAACTTGTTTATTGCAGCTTATAATGGTTACAAATAAAGCAATAGCATCACAAATTTCACAAAT
AAAGCATTTTTTTCACTGCATTCTAGTTGTGGTTTGTCCAAACTCATCAATGTATCTTATCATGTCTGGA
TCTGATATCATCGTCGACATTGATTATTGACTAGTTATTAATAGTAATCAATTACGGGGTCATTAGTTCA
TAGCCCATATATGGAGTTCCGCGTTACATAACTTACGGTAAATGGCCCGCCTGGCTGACCGCCCAACGAC
CCCCGCCCATTGACGTCAATAATGACGTATGTTCCCATAGTAACGCCAATAGGGACTTTCCATTGACGTC
AATGGGTGGAGTATTTACGGTAAACTGCCCACTTGGCAGTACATCAAGTGTATCATATGCCAAGTACGCC
CCCTATTGACGTCAATGACGGTAAATGGCCCGCCTGGCATTATGCCCAGTACATGACCTTATGGGACTTT
CCTACTTGGCAGTACATCTACGTATTAGTCATCGCTATTACCATGGTCGAGGTGAGCCCCACGTTCTGCT
TCACTCTCCCCATCTCCCCCCCCTCCCCACCCCCAATTTTGTATTTATTTATTTTTTAATTATTTTGTGC
AGCGA
