>Addgene plasmid #84362 | CAGhP14 | addgene partial sequence | sequence record 171378 | Addgene NGS Result (insert)
GGGACGGGGCAGGGCGGGGTTCGGCTTCTGGCGTGTGACCGGCGGCTCTAGAGCCTCTGCTAACCATGTT
CATGCCTTCTTCTTTTTCCTACAGCTCCTGGGCAACGTGCTGGTTATTGTGCTGTCTCATCATTTTGGCA
AAGAATTCCTCGAGGCCACCATGGACTACAAAGACGATGACGACAAGATGGCTCTACCCCGGCCAAGTGA
GGCCGTGCCTCAGGACAAGGTGTGCTACCCGCCGGAGAGCAGCCCGCAGAACCTGGCCGCGTACTACACG
CCTTTCCCGTCCTATGGACACTACAGAAACAGCCTGGCCACCGTGGAGGAAGACTTCCAACCTTTCCGGC
AGCTGGAGGCCGCAGCGTCTGCTGCCCCCGCCATGCCCCCCTTCCCCTTCCGGATGGCGCCTCCCTTGCT
GAGCCCGGGTCTGGGCCTACAGAGGGAGCCTCTCTACGATCTGCCCTGGTACAGCAAGCTGCCACCGTGG
TACCCAATTCCCCACGTCCCCAGGGAAGTGCCGCCCTTCCTGAGCAGCAGCCACGAGTACGCGGGTGCCA
GCAGTGAAGATCTGGGCCACCAAATCATTGGTGGCGACAACGAGAGTGGCCCGTGTTGTGGACCTGACAC
TTTAATTCCACCGCCCCCTGCGGATGCTTCTCTGTTACCTGAGGGGCTGAGGACCTCCCAGTTATTACCT
TGCTCACCCAGCAAGCAGTCAGAGGATGGTCCCAAACCCTCCAACCAAGAAGGGAAGTCCCCTGCTCGGT
TCCAGTTCACGGAGGAGGACCTGCACTTCGTTCTGTACGGGGTCACTCCCAGCCTGGAGCACCCAGCCAG
CCTGCACCATGCGATTTCAGGCCTCCTGGTCCCCCCAGACAGCTCTGGATCTGATTCTCTTCCTCAAACT
CTGGATAAAGACTCCCTTCAACTTCCAGAAGGTCTATGCCTCATGCAGACGGTGTTTGGTGAAGTCCCAC
ATTTTGGTGTGTTCTGCAGTAGTTTTATCGCCAAAGGAGTCAGGTTTGGGCCCTTTCAAGGTAAAGTGGT
CAATGCCAGTGAAGTGAAGACCTACGGAGACAATTCTGTGATGTGGGAGATCTTTGAAGATGGTCATTTG
AGCCACTTTATAGATGGAAAAGGAGGTACGGGGAACTGGATGTCCTATGTCAACTGTGCCCGCTTCCCCA
AGGAGCAGAACCTAGTTGCTGTGCAGTGTCAAGGGCATATATTTTATGAGAGCTGCAAAGAGATTCATCA
GAACCAAGAGCTCCTTGTGTGGTATGGAGACTGCTATGAGAAATTTCTGGATATTCCTGTGAGCCTTCAG
GTCACAGAGCCGGGGAAGCAGCCATCTGGGCCCTCTGAAGAGTCTGCAGAAGGCTACAGATGTGAAAGAT
GTGGGAAGGTATTTACCTACAAATATTACAGAGATAAGCACCTCAAGTACACCCCCTGTGTGGACAAGGG
CGATAGGAAATTTCCCTGTTCTCTCTGCAAACGATCCTTTGAGAAGCGGGACCGGCTTCGGATCCACATT
CTTCATGTTCATGAGAAGCACCGGCCTCACAAGTGTTCTACATGTGGGAAATGTTTCTCTCAGTCTTCCA
GCCTAAACAAACACATGCGAGTCCACTCTGGAGACAGACCATACCAGTGTGTGTATTGTACTAAGAGGTT
CACAGCCTCCAGCATACTCCGCACACACATCAGGCAGCACTCCGGGGAGAAGCCCTTCAAATGCAAGTAC
TGTGGTAAATCTTTTGCATCCCATGCTGCCCATGACAGCCATGTCCGGCGTTCACACAAGGAGGACGATG
GCTGCTCATGCAGCATCTGTGGGAAAATCTTCTCAGATCAAGAAACATTCTACTCCCACATGAAGTTTCA
TGAAGACTACTACCCATACGATGTTCCAGATTACGCTTAGGCGGCCGCTCGATAAGCTTGATATCGAATT
CC
