[The description below was written by a language model from this plasmid's Addgene catalogue record.]
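Description:
CAGhP14 is a mammalian expression plasmid built on a pCAG backbone (about 7.2 kb without insert) that drives production of epitope-tagged human PRDM14. It is maintained in E. coli as a high-copy plasmid under ampicillin selection, and it carries a puromycin resistance marker so that transfected mammalian cells can be selected or stable lines derived. No feature table accompanies the record, so the replication origin, polyadenylation signal and the way the puromycin cassette is expressed are not stated.

The payload is a roughly 1.8 kb insert encoding human PRDM14 (also known as PFM11), a PR-domain zinc-finger transcriptional regulator associated with pluripotency and germ cell development. Expression is controlled by the CAG promoter, a strong synthetic hybrid of the CMV early enhancer and chicken beta-actin promoter that gives robust constitutive transcription in many mammalian cell types, including stem cells in which purely viral promoters tend to be silenced. The protein carries a FLAG tag at the N terminus and an HA tag at the C terminus, an arrangement that allows detection with standard antibodies and sequential (tandem) affinity purification of the protein and its partners. The coding sequence contains two silent nucleotide changes (C to T at position 1068 and T to C at position 1629) that do not alter the encoded protein. The insert was introduced by restriction cloning, but the sites used are not recorded.

The stated purpose is simply to express FLAG-HA tagged human PRDM14. The associated study concerns a co-repressor acting in pluripotency and germline development, which fits its use for overexpression and interaction or chromatin-binding analyses.
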