Addgene plasmid #84362: CAGhP14
Purpose: express FLAG-HA tagged human PRDM14
Depositing lab: Danny Reinberg. Depositing organization: NYU Grossman School of Medicine. Publication: Co-repressor CBFA2T2 regulates pluripotency and germline development. Tu S, Narendra V, Yamaji M, Vidal SE, Rojas LA, Wang X, Kim SY, Garcia BA, Tuschl T, Stadtfeld M, Reinberg D. Nature. 2016 Jun 8;534(7607):387-90. doi: 10.1038/nature18004. PubMed 27281218.
Backbone
  Vector backbone: pCAG
  Backbone manufacturer: Dr. Peter Andrews
  Backbone size w/o insert (bp): 7201
  Vector type: Mammalian Expression
  Selectable markers: Puromycin
Growth in bacteria
  Bacterial resistance: Ampicillin, 100 μg/mL
  Growth temperature: 37°C
  Growth strain: DH5alpha
  Copy number: High Copy
Gene/Insert
  Gene/Insert name: PRDM14
  Species: H. sapiens (human)
  Insert size (bp): 1767
  Mutation: silent mutations at coding silent 1068CtoT, 1629T to C
  Entrez Gene: PRDM14 (a.k.a. PFM11)
  Promoter: CAG
  Tag / fusion protein: FLAG (N terminal on insert); HA (C terminal on insert)
  Cloning method: Restriction Enzyme; 5′ cloning site unknown (unknown if destroyed); 3′ cloning site unknown (unknown if destroyed)
  Sequencing primers: 5′ pCAG-F; 3′ pCDH-rev
Terms and licenses: Academic/Nonprofit Terms; Industry Terms: Not Available to Industry
How to cite: CAGhP14 was a gift from Danny Reinberg (Addgene plasmid # 84362 ; http://n2t.net/addgene:84362 ; RRID:Addgene_84362)
